Addgene plasmid #155830: PNRC2
Purpose: For use in RBP tethering screen
Depositing lab: Eugene Yeo. Depositing organization: University of California, San Diego (UCSD). Publication: Large-scale tethered function assays identify factors that regulate mRNA stability and translation. Luo EC, Nathanson JL, Tan FE, Schwartz JL, Schmok JC, Shankar A, Markmiller S, Yee BA, Sathe S, Pratt GA, Scaletta DB, Ha Y, Hill DE, Aigner S, Yeo GW. Nat Struct Mol Biol. 2020 Oct;27(10):989-1000. doi: 10.1038/s41594-020-0477-6. Epub 2020 Aug 17. PubMed 32807991.
Backbone
  Vector backbone: E2.pEF5-DEST-FL-V5-MCP
  Backbone size w/o insert (bp): 7357
  Vector type: Mammalian Expression
Growth in bacteria
  Bacterial resistance: Ampicillin, 100 μg/mL
  Growth temperature: 37°C
  Growth strain: DH5alpha
  Copy number: High Copy
Gene/Insert
  Gene/Insert name: PNRC2 (alt name: Accession: BC001959.1)
  Species: H. sapiens (human)
  Insert size (bp): 420
  Mutation: none
  Entrez Gene: PNRC2
  Promoter: EF-1a
  Tag / fusion protein: V5-MCP (C terminal on backbone)
  Cloning method: Gateway Cloning
  Sequencing primers: 5′ TAATACGACTCACTATAGGG; 3′ gctcgagtctagagggc
Resource information
  A portion of this plasmid was derived from a plasmid made by: DNASU Plasmid Repository Center for Personalized Diagnostics Biodesign Institute
Terms and licenses: Academic/Nonprofit Terms; Industry Terms: Not Available to Industry
How to cite: PNRC2 was a gift from Eugene Yeo (Addgene plasmid # 155830 ; http://n2t.net/addgene:155830 ; RRID:Addgene_155830)
