[The description below was written by a language model from this plasmid's Addgene catalogue record and pLannotate feature annotations shown in this document.]
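Description:
PNRC2 is a mammalian expression plasmid built by Gateway recombination of the human PNRC2 open reading frame (about 420 bp, no mutations recorded) into the destination vector E2.pEF5-DEST-FL-V5-MCP. The strong constitutive EF-1α promoter drives the coding sequence, which sits between attB1 and attB2 recombination scars. It is recorded as carrying a C-terminal V5-MCP fusion supplied by the backbone, consisting of a V5 epitope tag followed by the bacteriophage MS2 coat protein, with a bovine growth hormone polyadenylation signal terminating the transcript. A T7 promoter lies just upstream of the insert. The plasmid is maintained in E. coli through a high-copy ColE1/pUC-type origin and ampicillin resistance (β-lactamase).

The MS2 coat protein binds a specific RNA stem-loop, so the fusion can be artificially recruited to a reporter mRNA carrying MS2 hairpins. This fits the stated purpose of the plasmid, which is use in an RNA-binding protein tethering screen; the associated publication describes large-scale tethered function assays for factors that regulate mRNA stability and translation. PNRC2 is annotated as a factor in nonsense-mediated mRNA decay that bridges the decapping complex and the decay machinery. The V5 tag allows detection of the fusion protein.

Downstream of the expression cassette, the feature table shows an FRT site immediately followed by a hygromycin resistance gene and an SV40 poly(A) signal. No complete promoter is annotated upstream of this marker. That layout resembles FLP-mediated integration designs, in which the marker is activated on insertion at a genomic FRT site, but the record does not state such a use. The remaining annotations are short fragments (f1 ori, ble, lacI, bom, CMV enhancer, SV40 small t antigen) that appear to be backbone remnants. The sequenced record is 6,778 nt, which is shorter than the listed size of the empty backbone, as expected when the Gateway cassette is replaced by a small insert.
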