Features (pLannotate 1.2.2; 24 found; start..end, strand, type, name):
      1..1179    +  promoter       EF-1α promoter: strong constitutive promoter for human elongation factor EF-1α
   1196..1214    +  promoter       T7 promoter: promoter for bacteriophage T7 RNA polymerase
   1294..1311    +  protein_bind   attB1 (fragment): mutant version of attB; core recombination site for the Gateway® BP reaction BP Clonase™
   1317..1733    +  CDS            PNRC2: PNRC2_HUMAN - Experimental evidence at protein level: Swiss-Prot protein existence level 1. Involved in nonsense-mediated mRNA decay (NMD) by acting as a bridge between the mRNA decapping complex and the NMD machinery (PubMed:19150429). May act by targeting the NMD machinery to the P-body and recruiting the decapping machinery to aberrant mRNAs (PubMed:19150429). Required for UPF1/RENT1 localization to the P-body (PubMed:19150429). Plays a role in glucocorticoid receptor-mediated mRNA degradation by interacting with the glucocorticoid receptor NR3C1 in a ligand-dependent manner when it is boun
   1735..1759    -  protein_bind   attB2: mutant version of attB; recombination site for the Gateway® BP reaction BP Clonase™
   1884..1925    +  CDS            V5 tag: epitope tag from simian virus 5
   1938..2324    +  CDS            MS2: bacteriophage MS2 coat protein binds to a specific stem-loop structure in the viral RNA (Peabody, 1993)
   2386..2610    +  polyA_signal   bGH poly(A) signal: bovine growth hormone polyadenylation signal
   2614..2635    +  promoter       SV40 promoter (fragment): SV40 enhancer and early promoter
   2656..2889    +  rep_origin     f1 ori (fragment) (sequence partly withheld): f1 bacteriophage origin of replication; arrow indicates direction of (+) strand synthesis
   2894..2941    +  protein_bind   FRT: FLP-mediated recombination occurs in the 8-bp core sequence TCTAGAAA (Turan and Bode, 2011). FLP recombinase from the Saccharomyces cerevisiae 2μ plasmid
   2949..3971    +  CDS            HygR: aminoglycoside phosphotransferase from E. coli; aph(4)-Ia; confers resistance to hygromycin
   3981..4106    +  CDS            ble (fragment): BLE_KLEPN - Experimental evidence at protein level: Swiss-Prot protein existence level 1. Binding protein with a strong affinity to the bleomycin family of antibiotics. Binds to CL990; an antimitotic-antibiotic compound. From Klebsiella pneumoniae.
   4101..4222    +  polyA_signal   SV40 poly(A) signal: SV40 polyadenylation signal
   4295..4311    -  protein_bind   lac operator: The lac repressor binds to the lac operator to inhibit transcription in E. coli. This inhibition can be relieved by adding lactose or isopropyl-β-D-thiogalactopyranoside (IPTG). lac repressor encoded by lacI
   4319..4349    -  promoter       lac promoter: promoter for the E. coli lac operon
   4364..4385    -  protein_bind   CAP binding site: CAP binding activates transcription in the presence of cAMP. E. coli catabolite activator protein
   4398..4490    -  CDS            lacI (fragment): lac repressor; lacI; The lac repressor binds to the lac operator to inhibit transcription in E. coli. This inhibition can be relieved by adding lactose or isopropyl-β-D-thiogalactopyranoside (IPTG).
   4673..5261    -  rep_origin     ori: high-copy-number ColE1/pMB1/pBR322/pUC origin of replication
   5432..6292    -  CDS            AmpR: β-lactamase; bla; confers resistance to ampicillin, carbenicillin, and related antibiotics
   6293..6397    -  promoter       AmpR promoter: bla
   6456..6508    -  misc_feature   bom (fragment): basis of mobility region from pBR322
   6663..6681    +  enhancer       CMV enhancer (fragment): human cytomegalovirus immediate early enhancer
   6706..6772    +  CDS            small t antigen (fragment): SV40 (simian virus 40) small t antigen
>Addgene plasmid #155830 | PNRC2 | addgene full sequence | sequence record 375984 | Addgene NGS Result
GGCTCCGGTGCCCGTCAGTGGGCAGAGCGCACATCGCCCACAGTCCCCGAGAAGTTGGGGGGAGGGGTCG
GCAATTGAACCGGTGCCTAGAGAAGGTGGCGCGGGGTAAACTGGGAAAGTGATGTCGTGTACTGGCTCCG
CCTTTTTCCCGAGGGTGGGGGAGAACCGTATATAAGTGCAGTAGTCGCCGTGAACGTTCTTTTTCGCAAC
GGGTTTGCCGCCAGAACACAGGTAAGTGCCGTGTGTGGTTCCCGCGGGCCTGGCCTCTTTACGGGTTATG
GCCCTTGCGTGCCTTGAATTACTTCCACCTGGCTGCAGTACGTGATTCTTGATCCCGAGCTTCGGGTTGG
AAGTGGGTGGGAGAGTTCGAGGCCTTGCGCTTAAGGAGCCCCTTCGCCTCGTGCTTGAGTTGAGGCCTGG
CCTGGGCGCTGGGGCCGCCGCGTGCGAATCTGGTGGCACCTTCGCGCCTGTCTCGCTGCTTTCGATAAGT
CTCTAGCCATTTAAAATTTTTGATGACCTGCTGCGACGCTTTTTTTCTGGCAAGATAGTCTTGTAAATGC
GGGCCAAGATCTGCACACTGGTATTTCGGTTTTTGGGGCCGCGGGCGGCGACGGGGCCCGTGCGTCCCAG
CGCACATGTTCGGCGAGGCGGGGCCTGCGAGCGCGGCCACCGAGAATCGGACGGGGGTAGTCTCAAGCTG
GCCGGCCTGCTCTGGTGCCTGGCCTCGCGCCGCCGTGTATCGCCCCGCCCTGGGCGGCAAGGCTGGCCCG
GTCGGCACCAGTTGCGTGAGCGGAAAGATGGCCGCTTCCCGGCCCTGCTGCAGGGAGCTCAAAATGGAGG
ACGCGGCGCTCGGGAGAGCGGGCGGGTGAGTCACCCACACAAAGGAAAAGGGCCTTTCCGTCCTCAGCCG
TCGCTTCATGTGACTCCACGGAGTACCGGGCGCCGTCCAGGCACCTCGATTAGTTCTCGAGCTTTTGGAG
TACGTCGTCTTTAGGTTGGGGGGAGGGGTTTTATGCGATGGAGTTTCCCCACACTGAGTGGGTGGAGACT
GAAGTTAGGCCAGCTTGGCACTTGATGTAATTCTCCTTGGAATTTGCCCTTTTTGAGTTTGGATCTTGGT
TCATTCTCAAGCCTCAGACAGTGGTTCAAAGTTTTTTTCTTCCATTTCAGGTGTCGTGAGGAATTAGCTT
GGTACTAATACGACTCACTATAGGGAGACCCAAGCTGGCTAGGTAAGCTTGGTACCGAGCTCGGATCCAC
TAGTCCAGTGTGGTGGAATTCTGCAGATATCAACAAGTTTGTACAAAAAAGTTGGCATGGGTGGTGGAGA
GAGGTATAACATTCCAGCCCCTCAATCTAGAAATGTTAGTAAGAACCAACAACAGCTTAACAGACAGAAG
ACCAAGGAACAGAATTCCCAGATGAAGATTGTTCATAAGAAAAAAGAAAGAGGACATGGTTATAACTCAT
CAGCAGCTGCCTGGCAGGCCATGCAAAATGGGGGGAAGAACAAAAATTTTCCAAATAATCAAAGTTGGAA
TTCTAGCTTATCAGGTCCCAGGTTACTTTTTAAATCTCAAGCTAATCAGAACTATGCTGGTGCCAAATTT
AGTGAGCCGCCATCACCAAGTGTTCTTCCCAAACCACCAAGCCACTGGGTCCCTGTTTCCTTTAATCCTT
CAGATAAGGAAATAATGACATTTCAACTTAAAACCTTACTTAAAGTACAGGTATACCCAACTTTCTTGTA
CAAAGTGGTTGATATCCAGCACAGTGGCGGCCGCTCGAGTCTAGAGGGCCCGCGGTTCGAAACCAGCGGA
GGCGGCGGAAGCGGGGGAGGAGGCAGCGGCGGAGGCGGCAGCGGGGGCGGCGGAAGCGCTACCGGTAAGC
CTATCCCTAACCCTCTCCTCGGTCTCGATTCTACGCGTACCGGTATGGCTTCTAACTTTACTCAGTTCGT
TCTCGTCGACAATGGCGGAACTGGCGACGTGACTGTCGCCCCAAGCAACTTCGCTAACGGGGTCGCTGAA
TGGATCAGCTCTAACTCGCGATCACAGGCTTACAAAGTAACCTGTAGCGTTCGTCAGAGCTCTGCGCAGA
ATCGCAAATACACCATCAAAGTCGAGGTGCCTAAAGTGGCAACCCAGACTGTTGGTGGTGAAGAGCTTCC
TGTAGCCGGATGGAGATCTTACTTAAATATGGAACTAACCATTCCAATTTTCGCCACGAATTCCGACTGC
GAGCTTATTGTTAAGGCAATGCAAGGTCTCCTAAAAGATGGAAACCCGATTCCCTCGGCCATCGCGGCCA
ACTCCGGCATCTACGGAGGTGGAGGTGGATCTCGTACGGGTTAGTAATGAGTTTAAACCCGCTGATCAGC
CTCGACTGTGCCTTCTAGTTGCCAGCCATCTGTTGTTTGCCCCTCCCCCGTGCCTTCCTTGACCCTGGAA
GGTGCCACTCCCACTGTCCTTTCCTAATAAAATGAGGAAATTGCATCGCATTGTCTGAGTAGGTGTCATT
CTATTCTGGGGGGTGGGGTGGGGCAGGACAGCAAGGGGGAGGATTGGGAAGACAATAGCAGGCATGCTGG
GGATGCGGTGGGCTCTATGGCTTCTGAGGCGGAAAGAACCAGCTGGGGCTCTAGGGGGTATCCCC
[124 nt withheld, positions 2656-2779]
C
[91 nt withheld, positions 2781-2871]
AGGGTGATGGTTCACGTACCTAGAAGTTCCTATTCCGAAGTTCCTATTCTCTAGAAAGTATAGGAACTTC
CTTGGCCAAAAAGCCTGAACTCACCGCGACGTCTGTCGAGAAGTTTCTGATCGAAAAGTTCGACAGCGTC
TCCGACCTGATGCAGCTCTCGGAGGGCGAAGAATCTCGTGCTTTCAGCTTCGATGTAGGAGGGCGTGGAT
ATGTCCTGCGGGTAAATAGCTGCGCCGATGGTTTCTACAAAGATCGTTATGTTTATCGGCACTTTGCATC
GGCCGCGCTCCCGATTCCGGAAGTGCTTGACATTGGGGAATTCAGCGAGAGCCTGACCTATTGCATCTCC
CGCCGTGCACAGGGTGTCACGTTGCAAGACCTGCCTGAAACCGAACTGCCCGCTGTTCTGCAGCCGGTCG
CGGAGGCCATGGATGCGATCGCTGCGGCCGATCTTAGCCAGACGAGCGGGTTCGGCCCATTCGGACCGCA
AGGAATCGGTCAATACACTACATGGCGTGATTTCATATGCGCGATTGCTGATCCCCATGTGTATCACTGG
CAAACTGTGATGGACGACACCGTCAGTGCGTCCGTCGCGCAGGCTCTCGATGAGCTGATGCTTTGGGCCG
AGGACTGCCCCGAAGTCCGGCACCTCGTGCACGCGGATTTCGGCTCCAACAATGTCCTGACGGACAATGG
CCGCATAACAGCGGTCATTGACTGGAGCGAGGCGATGTTCGGGGATTCCCAATACGAGGTCGCCAACATC
TTCTTCTGGAGGCCGTGGTTGGCTTGTATGGAGCAGCAGACGCGCTACTTCGAGCGGAGGCATCCGGAGC
TTGCAGGATCGCCGCGGCTCCGGGCGTATATGCTCCGCATTGGTCTTGACCAACTCTATCAGAGCTTGGT
TGACGGCAATTTCGATGATGCAGCTTGGGCGCAGGGTCGATGCGACGCAATCGTCCGATCCGGAGCCGGG
ACTGTCGGGCGTACACAAATCGCCCGCAGAAGCGCGGCCGTCTGGACCGATGGCTGTGTAGAAGTACTCG
CCGATAGTGGAAACCGACGCCCCAGCACTCGTCCGAGGGCAAAGGAATAGCACGTACTACGAGATTTCGA
TTCCACCGCCGCCTTCTATGAAAGGTTGGGCTTCGGAATCGTTTTCCGGGACGCCGGCTGGATGATCCTC
CAGCGCGGGGATCTCATGCTGGAGTTCTTCGCCCACCCCAACTTGTTTATTGCAGCTTATAATGGTTACA
AATAAAGCAATAGCATCACAAATTTCACAAATAAAGCATTTTTTTCACTGCATTCTAGTTGTGGTTTGTC
CAAACTCATCAATGTATCTTATCATGTCTGTATACCGTCGACCTCTAGCTAGAGCTTGGCGTAATCATGG
TCATAGCTGTTTCCTGTGTGAAATTGTTATCCGCTCACAATTCCACACAACATACGAGCCGGAAGCATAA
AGTGTAAAGCCTGGGGTGCCTAATGAGTGAGCTAACTCACATTAATTGCGTTGCGCTCACTGCCCGCTTT
CCAGTCGGGAAACCTGTCGTGCCAGCTGCATTAATGAATCGGCCAACGCGCGGGGAGAGGCGGTTTGCGT
ATTGGGCGCTCTTCCGCTTCCTCGCTCACTGACTCGCTGCGCTCGGTCGTTCGGCTGCGGCGAGCGGTAT
CAGCTCACTCAAAGGCGGTAATACGGTTATCCACAGAATCAGGGGATAACGCAGGAAAGAACATGTGAGC
AAAAGGCCAGCAAAAGGCCAGGAACCGTAAAAAGGCCGCGTTGCTGGCGTTTTTCCATAGGCTCCGCCCC
CCTGACGAGCATCACAAAAATCGACGCTCAAGTCAGAGGTGGCGAAACCCGACAGGACTATAAAGATACC
AGGCGTTTCCCCCTGGAAGCTCCCTCGTGCGCTCTCCTGTTCCGACCCTGCCGCTTACCGGATACCTGTC
CGCCTTTCTCCCTTCGGGAAGCGTGGCGCTTTCTCATAGCTCACGCTGTAGGTATCTCAGTTCGGTGTAG
GTCGTTCGCTCCAAGCTGGGCTGTGTGCACGAACCCCCCGTTCAGCCCGACCGCTGCGCCTTATCCGGTA
ACTATCGTCTTGAGTCCAACCCGGTAAGACACGACTTATCGCCACTGGCAGCAGCCACTGGTAACAGGAT
TAGCAGAGCGAGGTATGTAGGCGGTGCTACAGAGTTCTTGAAGTGGTGGCCTAACTACGGCTACACTAGA
AGAACAGTATTTGGTATCTGCGCTCTGCTGAAGCCAGTTACCTTCGGAAAAAGAGTTGGTAGCTCTTGAT
CCGGCAAACAAACCACCGCTGGTAGCGGTGGTTTTTTTGTTTGCAAGCAGCAGATTACGCGCAGAAAAAA
AGGATCTCAAGAAGATCCTTTGATCTTTTCTACGGGGTCTGACGCTCAGTGGAACGAAAACTCACGTTAA
GGGATTTTGGTCATGAGATTATCAAAAAGGATCTTCACCTAGATCCTTTTAAATTAAAAATGAAGTTTTA
AATCAATCTAAAGTATATATGAGTAAACTTGGTCTGACAGTTACCAATGCTTAATCAGTGAGGCACCTAT
CTCAGCGATCTGTCTATTTCGTTCATCCATAGTTGCCTGACTCCCCGTCGTGTAGATAACTACGATACGG
GAGGGCTTACCATCTGGCCCCAGTGCTGCAATGATACCGCGAGACCCACGCTCACCGGCTCCAGATTTAT
CAGCAATAAACCAGCCAGCCGGAAGGGCCGAGCGCAGAAGTGGTCCTGCAACTTTATCCGCCTCCATCCA
GTCTATTAATTGTTGCCGGGAAGCTAGAGTAAGTAGTTCGCCAGTTAATAGTTTGCGCAACGTTGTTGCC
ATTGCTACAGGCATCGTGGTGTCACGCTCGTCGTTTGGTATGGCTTCATTCAGCTCCGGTTCCCAACGAT
CAAGGCGAGTTACATGATCCCCCATGTTGTGCAAAAAAGCGGTTAGCTCCTTCGGTCCTCCGATCGTTGT
CAGAAGTAAGTTGGCCGCAGTGTTATCACTCATGGTTATGGCAGCACTGCATAATTCTCTTACTGTCATG
CCATCCGTAAGATGCTTTTCTGTGACTGGTGAGTACTCAACCAAGTCATTCTGAGAATAGTGTATGCGGC
GACCGAGTTGCTCTTGCCCGGCGTCAATACGGGATAATACCGCGCCACATAGCAGAACTTTAAAAGTGCT
CATCATTGGAAAACGTTCTTCGGGGCGAAAACTCTCAAGGATCTTACCGCTGTTGAGATCCAGTTCGATG
TAACCCACTCGTGCACCCAACTGATCTTCAGCATCTTTTACTTTCACCAGCGTTTCTGGGTGAGCAAAAA
CAGGAAGGCAAAATGCCGCAAAAAAGGGAATAAGGGCGACACGGAAATGTTGAATACTCATACTCTTCCT
TTTTCAATATTATTGAAGCATTTATCAGGGTTATTGTCTCATGAGCGGATACATATTTGAATGTATTTAG
AAAAATAAACAAATAGGGGTTCCGCGCACATTTCCCCGAAAAGTGCCACCTGACGTCGACGGATCGGGAG
ATCTCCCGATCCCCTATGGTGCACTCTCAGTACAATCTGCTCTGATGCCGCATAGTTAAGCCAGTATCTG
CTCCCTGCTTGTGTGTTGGAGGTCGCTGAGTAGTGCGCGAGCAAAATTTAAGCTACAACAAGGCAAGGCT
TGACCGACAATTGCATGAAGAATCTGCTTAGGGTTAGGCGTTTTGCGCTGCTTCGCGATGTACGGGCCAG
ATATACGCGTTGACATTGATTATTGACTAGGCTTTTGCAAAAAGCTTTGCAAAGATGGATAAAGTTTTAA
ACAGAGAGGAATCTTTGCAGCTAATGGACCTTCTAGGTCTTGAAAGGAGTGGGAATT
