>Addgene plasmid #155830 | PNRC2 | depositor partial sequence | sequence record 301234 | Insert Sequence
ATGGGTGGTGGAGAGAGGTATAACATTCCAGCCCCTCAATCTAGAAATGTTAGTAAGAACCAACAACAGC
TTAACAGACAGAAGACCAAGGAACAGAATTCCCAGATGAAGATTGTTCATAAGAAAAAAGAAAGAGGACA
TGGTTATAACTCATCAGCAGCTGCCTGGCAGGCCATGCAAAATGGGGGGAAGAACAAAAATTTTCCAAAT
AATCAAAGTTGGAATTCTAGCTTATCAGGTCCCAGGTTACTTTTTAAATCTCAAGCTAATCAGAACTATG
CTGGTGCCAAATTTAGTGAGCCGCCATCACCAAGTGTTCTTCCCAAACCACCAAGCCACTGGGTCCCTGT
TTCCTTTAATCCTTCAGATAAGGAAATAATGACATTTCAACTTAAAACCTTACTTAAAGTACAGGTATAA
